Addgene plasmid #130940: pLY110
Purpose: Engineered sgRNA-LEB3 (2 BoxB aptamers) generator circuit including promoter Plux2
Depositing lab: Baojun Wang. Depositing organization: University of Edinburgh. Publication: Engineered CRISPRa enables programmable eukaryote-like gene activation in bacteria. Liu Y, Wan X, Wang B. Nat Commun. 2019 Aug 26;10(1):3693. doi: 10.1038/s41467-019-11479-0. PubMed 31451697.
Backbone
  Vector backbone: p15AC
  Backbone manufacturer: p15A vector from pdCas9-bacteria (Plasmid #44249)
  Backbone size w/o insert (bp): 1725
  Total vector size (bp): 3004
  Modifications to backbone: Adding 2 BbsI sites for construction
  Vector type: Bacterial Expression, Synthetic Biology
Growth in bacteria
  Bacterial resistance: Chloramphenicol, 25 μg/mL
  Growth temperature: 37°C
  Growth strain: DH5alpha
  Growth instructions: Culture in the Lennox’s Luria-Bertani (LB) medium (10 g/L peptone, 5 g/L yeast extract, 5 g/L NaCl)
  Copy number: Low Copy
Gene/Insert
  Gene/Insert name: sgRNA-LEB3
  gRNA/shRNA sequence: CATAGTTCGTTTCCCAT
  Species: Synthetic
  Promoter: Plux2
  Cloning method: Restriction Enzyme; 5′ cloning site EcoRI (destroyed during cloning); 3′ cloning site SpeI (destroyed during cloning)
  Sequencing primers: 5′ AACGGTCTGGTTATAGGTACATTGAGCAAC; 3′ GTTCGTAAGCCATTTCCGCTCGCCGCAGTC
Terms and licenses: Academic/Nonprofit Terms; Industry Terms: Not Available to Industry
Depositor comments: The Top10 bacterial strain should be used for downstream applications
How to cite: pLY110 was a gift from Baojun Wang (Addgene plasmid # 130940 ; http://n2t.net/addgene:130940 ; RRID:Addgene_130940)
