[The description below was written by a language model from this plasmid's Addgene catalogue record and pLannotate feature annotations shown in this document.]
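Description:
pLY110 is a small (about 3 kb) bacterial expression and synthetic-biology plasmid built on a p15A backbone derived from a dCas9 bacterial vector, with two BbsI sites added to the backbone for construction. It replicates in E. coli from the p15A origin, which the record lists as low copy and which is compatible with ColE1-type plasmids, so it can be co-maintained with other circuit components. Selection is by chloramphenicol, through a cat gene with its own promoter followed by the lambda t0 terminator. The annotation software also flags a short RSF-origin-like fragment, which is probably a partial sequence match and not a second functional origin.

The payload is an inducible generator for an engineered guide RNA, sgRNA-LEB3. On the reverse strand, the feature table shows S. pyogenes gRNA scaffold segments interrupted by two boxB hairpins, one of which spans the plasmid's numbering origin. This matches the catalogue description of a scaffold carrying two BoxB aptamers. BoxB is the RNA hairpin bound by the phage λ N peptide, so the guide can recruit a λN-fused effector protein to a dCas9-bound target. A T7Te terminator lies near the guide cassette. According to the record, transcription is driven by Plux2, although this promoter is not itself annotated in the feature table. In the opposite orientation, a luxR coding sequence from Aliivibrio fischeri sits downstream of a fragment of the constitutive J23119 promoter. This supplies the autoinducer (OHHL)-responsive activator on which lux-type promoters depend, so guide production should be controllable with the autoinducer.

The plasmid was deposited as part of work on engineered CRISPR activation (CRISPRa) for programmable gene activation in bacteria, where it serves as the tunable sgRNA module.
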