Features (pLannotate 1.2.2; 13 found; start..end, strand, type, name):
     11..47      -  misc_RNA       gRNA scaffold (fragment): guide RNA scaffold for the Streptococcus pyogenes CRISPR/Cas9 system
     48..66      -  protein_bind   boxB: λ N peptide binding site consisting of an RNA hairpin within the N-utliization (nut) site of the λ bacteriophage transcript (Tan and Frankel, 1995) λN peptide
    172..199     -  terminator     T7Te terminator: phage T7 early transcription terminator
    207..229     +  promoter       J23119(SpeI) promoter (fragment): bacterial promoter (Registry of Standard Biological Parts BBa J23119) modified to end with an SpeI site
    271..1020    +  CDS            luxR: LUXR_ALIFS - Experimental evidence at protein level: Swiss-Prot protein existence level 1. Transcriptional activator of the bioluminescence operon. Binds to the OHHL autoinducer. From Aliivibrio fischeri (Vibrio fischeri).
   1158..1178    -  misc_feature   BioBrick prefix: BioBrick prefix for parts that do not start with "ATG"
   1203..1305    +  promoter       cat promoter: promoter of the E. coli cat gene encoding chloramphenicol acetyltransferase
   1306..1962    +  CDS            cat: CAT_ECOLX - Experimental evidence at protein level: Swiss-Prot protein existence level 1. This enzyme is an effector of chloramphenicol resistance in bacteria. From Escherichia coli. This protein is used as a marker in many commonly used cloning vectors, such as pACYC184.
   1986..2080    +  terminator     lambda t0 terminator: transcription terminator from phage lambda
   2194..2739    +  rep_origin     p15A ori: Plasmids containing the medium-copy-number p15A origin of replication can be propagated in E. coli cells that contain a second plasmid with the ColE1 origin.
   2827..2882    +  rep_origin     RSF ori (fragment): Plasmids containing the RSF 1030 origin of replication can be propagated in E. coli cells that contain additional plasmids with compatible origins.
   2977..2996    -  misc_RNA       gRNA scaffold (fragment): guide RNA scaffold for the Streptococcus pyogenes CRISPR/Cas9 system
   2997..11      -  protein_bind   boxB (across the origin): λ N peptide binding site consisting of an RNA hairpin within the N-utliization (nut) site of the λ bacteriophage transcript (Tan and Frankel, 1995) λN peptide
>Addgene plasmid #130940 | pLY110 | addgene full sequence | sequence record 258926 | Addgene NGS Result
CTTCAGGGCCCAAGTTGATAACGGACTAGCCTTATTTGAACTTGCTAGGGCCCTTCTTCAGGGCCCTAGC
TCTCAAACATGGGAAACGAACTATGCTCTAGTTTTATTCGAAAGTAACAAACCATTTTCTTGCGTAAACC
TGTACGATCCTACAGGTCTCTAGTATATAAACGCAGAAAGGCCCACCCGAAGGTGAGCCAGTGTGATTGA
CAGCTAGCTCAGTCCTAGGGATTGTGCTAGCTACTAGAGATTAAAGAGGAGAAATACTAGATGAAAAACA
TAAATGCCGACGACACATACAGAATAATTAATAAAATTAAAGCTTGTAGAAGCAATAATGATATTAATCA
ATGCTTATCTGATATGACTAAAATGGTACATTGTGAATATTATTTACTCGCGATCATTTATCCTCATTCT
ATGGTTAAATCTGATATTTCAATCCTAGATAATTACCCTAAAAAATGGAGGCAATATTATGATGACGCTA
ATTTAATAAAATATGATCCTATAGTAGATTATTCTAACTCCAATCATTCACCAATTAATTGGAATATATT
TGAAAACAATGCTGTAAATAAAAAATCTCCAAATGTAATTAAAGAAGCGAAAACATCAGGTCTTATCACT
GGGTTTAGTTTCCCTATTCATACGGCTAACAATGGCTTCGGAATGCTTAGTTTTGCACATTCAGAAAAAG
ACAACTATATAGATAGTTTATTTTTACATGCGTGTATGAACATACCATTAATTGTTCCTTCTCTAGTTGA
TAATTATCGAAAAATAAATATAGCAAATAATAAATCAAACAACGATTTAACCAAAAGAGAAAAAGAATGT
TTAGCGTGGGCATGCGAAGGAAAAAGCTCTTGGGATATTTCAAAAATATTAGGTTGCAGTGAGCGTACTG
TCACTTTCCATTTAACCAATGCGCAAATGAAACTCAATACAACAAACCGCTGCCAAAGTATTTCTAAAGC
AATTTTAACAGGAGCAATTGATTGCCCATACTTTAAAAATTAATAACACTGATAGTGCTAGTGTAGATCA
CTACTAGAGCTCGGTACCAAAGACGAACAATAAGACGCTGAAAAGCGTCTTTTTTCGTTTTGGTCCCTCT
AGTATTAATTTTGTCTTCATGCATGAAGACAACTAGGCTCTAGAAGCGGCCGCGAATTAGATATCTGGCG
AAAATGAGACGTTGATCGGCACGTAAGAGGTTCCAACTTTCACCATAATGAAATAAGATCACTACCGGGC
GTATTTTTTGAGTTATCGAGATTTTCAGGAGCTAAGGAAGCTAAAATGGAGAAAAAAATCACTGGATATA
CCACCGTTGATATATCCCAATGGCATCGTAAAGAACATTTTGAGGCATTTCAGTCAGTTGCTCAATGTAC
CTATAACCAGACCGTTCAGCTGGATATTACGGCCTTTTTAAAGACCGTAAAGAAAAATAAGCACAAGTTT
TATCCGGCCTTTATTCACATTCTTGCCCGCCTGATGAATGCTCATCCGGAATTTCGTATGGCAATGAAAG
ACGGTGAGCTGGTGATATGGGATAGTGTTCACCCTTGTTACACCGTTTTCCATGAGCAAACTGAAACGTT
TTCATCGCTCTGGAGTGAATACCACGACGATTTCCGGCAGTTTCTACACATATATTCGCAAGATGTGGCG
TGTTACGGTGAAAACCTGGCCTATTTCCCTAAAGGGTTTATTGAGAATATGTTTTTCGTCTCAGCCAATC
CCTGGGTGAGTTTCACCAGTTTTGATTTAAACGTGGCCAATATGGACAACTTCTTCGCCCCCGTTTTCAC
CATGGGCAAATATTATACGCAAGGCGACAAGGTGCTGATGCCGCTGGCGATTCAGGTTCATCATGCCGTT
TGTGATGGCTTCCATGTCGGCAGAATGCTTAATGAATTACAACAGTACTGCGATGAGTGGCAGGGCGGGG
CGTAATTTGATATCGAGCTCGCTTGGACTCCTGTTGATAGATCCAGTAATGACCTCAGAACTCCATCTGG
ATTTGTTCAGAACGCTCGGTTGCCGCCGGGCGTTTTTTATTGGTGAGAATCCAAGCACTAGTAACAACTT
ATATCGTATGGGGCTGACTTCAGGTGCTACATTTGAAGAGATAAATTGCACTGAAATCTAGAAATATTTT
ATCTGATTAATAAGATGATCTTCTTGAGATCGTTTTGGTCTGCGCGTAATCTCTTGCTCTGAAAACGAAA
AAACCGCCTTGCAGGGCGGTTTTTCGAAGGTTCTCTGAGCTACCAACTCTTTGAACCGAGGTAACTGGCT
TGGAGGAGCGCAGTCACCAAAACTTGTCCTTTCAGTTTAGCCTTAACCGGCGCATGACTTCAAGACTAAC
TCCTCTAAATCAATTACCAGTGGCTGCTGCCAGTGGTGCTTTTGCATGTCTTTCCGGGTTGGACTCAAGA
CGATAGTTACCGGATAAGGCGCAGCGGTCGGACTGAACGGGGGGTTCGTGCATACAGTCCAGCTTGGAGC
GAACTGCCTACCCGGAACTGAGTGTCAGGCGTGGAATGAGACAAACGCGGCCATAACAGCGGAATGACAC
CGGTAAACCGAAAGGCAGGAACAGGAGAGCGCACGAGGGAGCCGCCAGGGGGAAACGCCTGGTATCTTTA
TAGTCCTGTCGGGTTTCGCCACCACTGATTTGAGCGTCAGATTTCGTGATGCTTGTCAGGGGGGCGGAGC
CTATGGAAAAACGGCTTTGCCGCGGCCCTCTCACTTCCCTGTTAAGTATCTTCCTGGCATCTTCCAGGAA
ATCTCCGCCCCGTTCGTAAGCCATTTCCGCTCGCCGCAGTCGAACGACCGAGCGTAGCGAGTCAGTGAGC
GAGGAAGCGGAATATATCCCTAGGCCTAGTAGGACCAAAACGAAAAAAGGCCCCCCTTTCGGGAGGCCTC
TTTTCTGGAATTTGGTACCGAGAAGCTTCAAAAAAAGCACCGACTCGGTGCCACTTGGGCCCTT
