>Addgene plasmid #130940 | pLY110 | depositor partial sequence | sequence record 250913 | Plux2
GGACCAAAACGAAAAAAGACGCTTTTCAGCGTCTTATTGTTCGTCTTTGGTACCGAGCTCTAGTAGTGAT
CTACACTAGCACTATCAGTGTTATTAATTTTTAAAGTATGGGCAATCAATTGCTCCTGTTAAAATTGCTT
TAGAAATACTTTGGCAGCGGTTTGTTGTATTGAGTTTCATTTGCGCATTGGTTAAATGGAAAGTGACAGT
ACGCTCACTGCAACCTAATATTTTTGAAATATCCCAAGAGCTTTTTCCTTCGCATGCCCACGCTAAACAT
TCTTTTTCTCTTTTGGTTAAATCGTTGTTTGATTTATTATTTGCTATATTTATTTTTCGATAATTATCAA
CTAGAGAAGGAACAATTAATGGTATGTTCATACACGCATGTAAAAATAAACTATCTATATAGTTGTCTTT
TTCTGAATGTGCAAAACTAAGCATTCCGAAGCCATTGTTAGCCGTATGAATAGGGAAACTAAACCCAGTG
ATAAGACCTGATGTTTTCGCTTCTTTAATTACATTTGGAGATTTTTTATTTACAGCATTGTTTTCAAATA
TATTCCAATTAATTGGTGAATGATTGGAGTTAGAATAATCTACTATAGGATCATATTTTATTAAATTAGC
GTCATCATAATATTGCCTCCATTTTTTAGGGTAATTATCTAGGATTGAAATATCAGATTTAACCATAGAA
TGAGGATAAATGATCGCGAGTAAATAATATTCACAATGTACCATTTTAGTCATATCAGATAAGCATTGAT
TAATATCATTATTGCTTCTACAAGCTTTAATTTTATTAATTATTCTGTATGTGTCGTCGGCATTTATGTT
TTTCATCTAGTATTTCTCCTCTTTAATCTCTAGTAGCTAGCACAATCCCTAGGACTGAGCTAGCTGTCAA
TCACACTGGCTCACCTTCGGGTGGGCCTTTCTGCGTTTATATACTAGAGACCTGTAGGATCGTACAGGTT
TACGCAAGAAAATGGTTTGTTACTTTCGAATA
