>Addgene plasmid #130940 | pLY110 | depositor partial sequence | sequence record 250914 | sgRNA-LEB3
CATAGTTCGTTTCCCATGTTTGAGAGCTAGGGCCCTGAAGAAGGGCCCTAGCAAGTTCAAATAAGGCTAG
TCCGTTATCAACTTGGGCCCTGAAGAAGGGCCCAAGTGGCACCGAGTCGGTGCTTTTTTT
